>Addgene plasmid #142899 | TFORF1961 | addgene full sequence | sequence record 396076 | Addgene NGS Result
TTAATGTAGTCTTATGCAATACTCTTGTAGTCTTGCAACATGGTAACGATGAGTTAGCAACATGCCTTAC
AAGGAGAGAAAAAGCACCGTGCATGCCGATTGGTGGAAGTAAGGTGGTACGATCGTGCCTTATTAGGAAG
GCAACAGACGGGTCTGACATGGATTGGACGAACCACTGAATTGCCGCATTGCAGAGATATTGTATTTAAG
TGCCTAGCTCGATACATAAACGGGTCTCTCTGGTTAGACCAGATCTGAGCCTGGGAGCTCTCTGGCTAAC
TAGGGAACCCACTGCTTAAGCCTCAATAAAGCTTGCCTTGAGTGCTTCAAGTAGTGTGTGCCCGTCTGTT
GTGTGACTCTGGTAACTAGAGATCCCTCAGACCCTTTTAGTCAGTGTGGAAAATCTCTAGCAGTGGCGCC
CGAACAGGGACTTGAAAGCGAAAGGGAAACCAGAGGAGCTCTCTCGACGCAGGACTCGGCTTGCTGAAGC
GCGCACGGCAAGAGGCGAGGGGCGGCGACTGGTGAGTACGCCAAAAATTTTGACTAGCGGAGGCTAGAAG
GAGAGAGATGGGTGCGAGAGCGTCAGTATTAAGCGGGGGAGAATTAGATCGCGATGGGAAAAAATTCGGT
TAAGGCCAGGGGGAAAGAAAAAATATAAATTAAAACATATAGTATGGGCAAGCAGGGAGCTAGAACGATT
CGCAGTTAATCCTGGCCTGTTAGAAACATCAGAAGGCTGTAGACAAATACTGGGACAGCTACAACCATCC
CTTCAGACAGGATCAGAAGAACTTAGATCATTATATAATACAGTAGCAACCCTCTATTGTGTGCATCAAA
GGATAGAGATAAAAGACACCAAGGAAGCTTTAGACAAGATAGAGGAAGAGCAAAACAAAAGTAAGACCAC
CGCACAGCAAGCGGCCGCTGATCTTCAGACCTGGAGGAGGAGATATGAGGGACAATTGGAGAAGTGAATT
ATATAAATATAAAGTAGTAAAAATTGAACCATTAGGAGTAGCACCCACCAAGGCAAAGAGAAGAGTGGTG
CAGAGAGAAAAAAGAGCAGTGGGAATAGGAGCTTTGTTCCTTGGGTTCTTGGGAGCAGCAGGAAGCACTA
TGGGCGCAGCGTCAATGACGCTGACGGTACAGGCCAGACAATTATTGTCTGGTATAGTGCAGCAGCAGAA
CAATTTGCTGAGGGCTATTGAGGCGCAACAGCATCTGTTGCAACTCACAGTCTGGGGCATCAAGCAGCTC
CAGGCAAGAATCCTGGCTGTGGAAAGATACCTAAAGGATCAACAGCTCCTGGGGATTTGGGGTTGCTCTG
GAAAACTCATTTGCACCACTGCTGTGCCTTGGAATGCTAGTTGGAGTAATAAATCTCTGGAACAGATTTG
GAATCACACGACCTGGATGGAGTGGGACAGAGAAATTAACAATTACACAAGCTTAATACACTCCTTAATT
GAAGAATCGCAAAACCAGCAAGAAAAGAATGAACAAGAATTATTGGAATTAGATAAATGGGCAAGTTTGT
GGAATTGGTTTAACATAACAAATTGGCTGTGGTATATAAAATTATTCATAATGATAGTAGGAGGCTTGGT
AGGTTTAAGAATAGTTTTTGCTGTACTTTCTATAGTGAATAGAGTTAGGCAGGGATATTCACCATTATCG
TTTCAGACCCACCTCCCAACCCCGAGGGGACCCATGCATTGCATCTCAATTAGTCAGCAACCAGGTGTGG
AAAGTCCCCAGGCTCCCCAGCAGGCAGAAGTATGCAAAGCATGCGTCTCAATTAGTCAGCAACCATAGTC
CCGCCCCTAACTCCGCCCATCCCGCCCCTAACTCCGCCCAGTTCCGCCCATTCTCCGCCCCATGGCTGAC
TAATTTTTTTTATTTATGCAGAGGCCGAGGCCGCCTCGGCCTCTGAGCTATTCCAGAAGTAGTGAGGAGG
CTTTTTTGGAGGCCTAGGCTTTTGCAAAAAGCTTTCTAGAGGTACCACCGGAGCTTACCATGACCGAGTA
CAAGCCCACGGTGCGCCTCGCCACCCGCGACGACGTCCCCAGGGCCGTACGCACCCTCGCCGCCGCGTTC
GCCGACTACCCCGCCACGCGCCACACCGTCGATCCGGACCGCCACATCGAGCGGGTCACCGAGCTGCAAG
AACTCTTCCTCACGCGCGTCGGGCTCGACATCGGCAAGGTGTGGGTCGCGGACGACGGCGCCGCCGTGGC
GGTCTGGACCACGCCGGAGAGCGTCGAAGCGGGGGCGGTGTTCGCCGAGATCGGCCCGCGCATGGCCGAG
TTGAGCGGTTCCCGGCTGGCCGCGCAGCAACAGATGGAAGGCCTCCTGGCGCCGCACCGGCCCAAGGAGC
CCGCGTGGTTCCTGGCCACCGTCGGCGTCTCGCCCGACCACCAGGGCAAGGGTCTGGGCAGCGCCGTCGT
GCTCCCCGGAGTGGAGGCGGCCGAGCGCGCCGGGGTGCCCGCCTTCCTGGAGACCTCCGCGCCCCGCAAC
CTCCCCTTCTACGAGCGGCTCGGCTTCACCGTCACCGCCGACGTCGAGGTGCCCGAAGGACCGCGCACCT
GGTGCATGACCCGCAAGCCCGGTGCCAGTTAACGAATTCTAGATCTTGAGACAAATGGCAGTATTCATCC
ACAATTTTAAAAGAAAAGGGGGGATTGGGGGGTACAGTGCAGGGGAAAGAATAGTAGACATAATAGCAAC
AGACATACAAACTAAAGAATTACAAAAACAAATTACAAAAATTCAAAATTTTCGGGTTTATTACAGGGAC
AGCAGAGATCCACTTTGGCGCCGGCTCGAGGCCTGCAGGTGCAAAGATGGATAAAGTTTTAAACAGAGAG
GAATCTTTGCAGCTAATGGACCTTCTAGGTCTTGAAAGGAGTGGGAATTGGCTCCGGTGCCCGTCAGTGG
GCAGAGCGCACATCGCCCACAGTCCCCGAGAAGTTGGGGGGAGGGGTCGGCAATTGAACCGGTGCCTAGA
GAAGGTGGCGCGGGGTAAACTGGGAAAGTGATGTCGTGTACTGGCTCCGCCTTTTTCCCGAGGGTGGGGG
AGAACCGTATATAAGTGCAGTAGTCGCCGTGAACGTTCTTTTTCGCAACGGGTTTGCCGCCAGAACACAG
GTAAGTGCCGTGTGTGGTTCCCGCGGGCCTGGCCTCTTTACGGGTTATGGCCCTTGCGTGCCTTGAATTA
CTTCCACCTGGCTGCAGTACGTGATTCTTGATCCCGAGCTTCGGGTTGGAAGTGGGTGGGAGAGTTCGAG
GCCTTGCGCTTAAGGAGCCCCTTCGCCTCGTGCTTGAGTTGAGGCCTGGCCTGGGCGCTGGGGCCGCCGC
GTGCGAATCTGGTGGCACCTTCGCGCCTGTCTCGCTGCTTTCGATAAGTCTCTAGCCATTTAAAATTTTT
GATGACCTGCTGCGACGCTTTTTTTCTGGCAAGATAGTCTTGTAAATGCGGGCCAAGATCTGCACACTGG
TATTTCGGTTTTTGGGGCCGCGGGCGGCGACGGGGCCCGTGCGTCCCAGCGCACATGTTCGGCGAGGCGG
GGCCTGCGAGCGCGGCCACCGAGAATCGGACGGGGGTAGTCTCAAGCTGGCCGGCCTGCTCTGGTGCCTG
GCCTCGCGCCGCCGTGTATCGCCCCGCCCTGGGCGGCAAGGCTGGCCCGGTCGGCACCAGTTGCGTGAGC
GGAAAGATGGCCGCTTCCCGGCCCTGCTGCAGGGAGCTCAAAATGGAGGACGCGGCGCTCGGGAGAGCGG
GCGGGTGAGTCACCCACACAAAGGAAAAGGGCCTTTCCGTCCTCAGCCGTCGCTTCATGTGACTCCACGG
AGTACCGGGCGCCGTCCAGGCACCTCGATTAGTTCTCGAGCTTTTGGAGTACGTCGTCTTTAGGTTGGGG
GGAGGGGTTTTATGCGATGGAGTTTCCCCACACTGAGTGGGTGGAGACTGAAGTTAGGCCAGCTTGGCAC
TTGATGTAATTCTCCTTGGAATTTGCCCTTTTTGAGTTTGGATCTTGGTTCATTCTCAAGCCTCAGACAG
TGGTTCAAAGTTTTTTTCTTCCATTTCAGGTGTCGTGAGGCTAGCACCGCCACCATGGCGGCCAATGTGG
GATCGATGTTTCAATATTGGAAGCGCTTTGATTTACAGCAGCTGCAGAGAGAACTCGATGCCACCGCAAC
GGTATTGGCGAACCGGCAGGATGAAAGTGAGCAGTCCAGAAAGCGGCTTATCGAACAGAGCCGGGAGTTC
AAGAAGAACACTCCAGAGATTGATGCACTGAGTAAAAGAAGCAAGGAAGCTGAAGCAGCTTTCTTGAATG
TCTACAAAAGATTGATTGACGTCCCAGATCCCGTACCAGCTTTGGATCTCGGACAGCAACTCCAGCTCAA
AGTGCAGCGCCTGCACGATATTGAAACAGAGAACCAGAAACTTAGGGAAACTCTGGAAGAATACAACAAG
GAATTTGCTGAAGTGAAAAATCAAGAGGTTACGATAAAAGCACTTAAAGAGAAAATCCGAGAATATGAAC
AGACACTGAAGAACCAAGCCGAAACCATAGCTCTTGAGAAGGAACAGAAGTTACAGAATGACTTTGCAGA
AAAGGAGAGAAAGCTGCAGGAGACACAGATGTCCACCACCTCAAAGCTGGAGGAAGCTGAGCATAAGGTT
CAGAGCCTACAAACAGCCCTGGAAAAAACTCGAACAGAATTATTTGACCTGAAAACCAAATACGATGAAG
AAACTACTGCAAAGGCCGACGAGATTGAAATGATCATGACGGACCTTGAAAGGGCAAACCAGAGGGCAGA
GGTGGCTCAGAGAGAGGCGGAGACCTTAAGGGAACAGCTCTCATCGGCCAATCACTCCCTCCAGCTGGCC
TCACAGATCCAGAAGGCACCAGACGTGGAGCAGGCCATAGAGGTGCTGACCCGCTCCAGCCTAGAAGTTG
AGTTGGCCGCCAAGGAGCGGGAGATCGCACAGCTGGTGGAGGACGTGCAGAGACTCCAGGCCAGCCTCAC
CAAGCTGCGGGAGAATTCGGCCAGCCAGATCTCACAGCTTGAGCAGCAGCTGAGCGCCAAAAACAGCACA
CTCAAACAACTGGAAGAAAAACTCAAAGGCCAGGCTGACTATGAAGAGGTGAAGAAAGAGCTGAACATTC
TGAAGTCCATGGAGTTTGCACCGTCCGAGGGCGCTGGGACACAGGATGCGGCCAAGCCCCTGGAGGTGCT
GTTGCTGGAGAAGAACCGCTCGCTGCAGTCCGAGAACGCCGCGCTGCGCATCTCCAACAGCGACCTGAGC
GGACGCTGTGCGGAGCTGCAAGTCCGTATCACTGAGGCTGTGGCCACAGCCACTGAGCAGAGAGAGCTGA
TCGCCCGCCTGGAGCAGGACCTGAGCATCATTCAGTCCATCCAGCGGCCCGATGCCGAGGGTGCCGCTGA
GCACCGCCTGGAGAAGATCCCAGAGCCCATCAAAGAGGCCACTGCCCTATTCTACGGACCTGCAGCACCA
GCCAGCGGTGCCCTCCCAGAGGGCCAGGTGGATTCACTGCTTTCCATCATCTCCAGCCAGAGGGAGCGCT
TCCGTGCCCGGAACCAGGAGCTTGAGGCCGAGAACCGCCTGGCCCAGCACACCCTCCAGGCCCTGCAGAG
TGAGCTGGACAGCCTGCGCGCCGACAACATCAAGCTCTTTGAGAAGATCAAGTTCCTGCAGAGCTACCCT
GGCCGGGGCAGCGGCAGTGATGACACGGAGCTGCGGTACTCGTCCCAGTACGAGGAGCGCCTGGACCCCT
TCTCCTCCTTCAGCAAGCGGGAGCGGCAGAGGAAGTACCTGAGCTTGAGTCCCTGGGACAAGGCCACCCT
CAGCATGGGGCGTCTGGTTCTCTCCAACAAGATGGCGCGCACCATCGGCTTCTTCTACACACTGTTCCTG
CACTGCCTGGTCTTCCTGGTGCTCTACAAGCTGGCATGGAGCGAGAGCATGGAGAGGGACTGTGCCACCT
TCTGCGCCAAGAAGTTCGCTGACCACCTGCACAAGTTCCACGAGAATGACAACGGGGCTGCGGCTGGTGA
CTTGTGGCAGTAGTAATGAACTAGTCCGTAACTTGAAAGTATTTCGATTTCTTGGCTTTATATATCTTGT
GGAAAGGACGAAGAAAGCGGTCTGCTGTGTTCGTCACGCGTTAAGTCGACAATCAACCTCTGGATTACAA
AATTTGTGAAAGATTGACTGGTATTCTTAACTATGTTGCTCCTTTTACGCTATGTGGATACGCTGCTTTA
ATGCCTTTGTATCATGCTATTGCTTCCCGTATGGCTTTCATTTTCTCCTCCTTGTATAAATCCTGGTTGC
TGTCTCTTTATGAGGAGTTGTGGCCCGTTGTCAGGCAACGTGGCGTGGTGTGCACTGTGTTTGCTGACGC
AACCCCCACTGGTTGGGGCATTGCCACCACCTGTCAGCTCCTTTCCGGGACTTTCGCTTTCCCCCTCCCT
ATTGCCACGGCGGAACTCATCGCCGCCTGCCTTGCCCGCTGCTGGACAGGGGCTCGGCTGTTGGGCACTG
ACAATTCCGTGGTGTTGTCGGGGAAATCATCGTCCTTTCCTTGGCTGCTCGCCTGTGTTGCCACCTGGAT
TCTGCGCGGGACGTCCTTCTGCTACGTCCCTTCGGCCCTCAATCCAGCGGACCTTCCTTCCCGCGGCCTG
CTGCCGGCTCTGCGGCCTCTTCCGCGTCTTCGCCTTCGCCCTCAGACGAGTCGGATCTCCCTTTGGGCCG
CCTCCCCGCGTCGACTTTAAGACCAATGACTTACAAGGCAGCTGTAGATCTTAGCCACTTTTTAAAAGAA
AAGGGGGGACTGGAAGGGCTAATTCACTCCCAACGAAGACAAGATCTGCTTTTTGCTTGTACTGGGTCTC
TCTGGTTAGACCAGATCTGAGCCTGGGAGCTCTCTGGCTAACTAGGGAACCCACTGCTTAAGCCTCAATA
AAGCTTGCCTTGAGTGCTTCAAGTAGTGTGTGCCCGTCTGTTGTGTGACTCTGGTAACTAGAGATCCCTC
AGACCCTTTTAGTCAGTGTGGAAAATCTCTAGCAGTACGTATAGTAGTTCATGTCATCTTATTATTCAGT
ATTTATAACTTGCAAAGAAATGAATATCAGAGAGTGAGAGGAACTTGTTTATTGCAGCTTATAATGGTTA
CAAATAAAGCAATAGCATCACAAATTTCACAAATAAAGCATTTTTTTCACTGCATTCTAGTTGTGGTTTG
TCCAAACTCATCAATGTATCTTATCATGTCTGGCTCTAGCTATCCCGCCCCTAACTCCGCCCATCCCGCC
CCTAACTCCGCCCAGTTCCGCCCATTCTCCGCCCCATGGCTGACTAATTTTTTTTATTTATGCAGAGGCC
GAGGCCGCCTCGGCCTCTGAGCTATTCCAGAAGTAGTGAGGAGGCTTTTTTGGAGGCCTAGGGACGTACC
CAATTCGCCCTATAGTGAGTCGTATTACGCGCGCTCACTGGCCGTCGTTTTACAACGTCGTGACTGGGAA
AACCCTGGCGTTACCCAACTTAATCGCCTTGCAGCACATCCCCCTTTCGCCAGCTGGCGTAATAGCGAAG
AGGCCCGCACCGATCGCCCTTCCCAACAGTTGCGCAGCCTGAATGGCGAATGGG
[124 nt withheld, positions 7685-7808]
C
[91 nt withheld, positions 7810-7900]
A
[49 nt withheld, positions 7902-7950]
CCTTTGACGTTGGAGTCCACGTTCTTT
[37 nt withheld, positions 7978-8014]
ACCCTATCTCGGTCTATTCTTTTGATTTATAAGGGATTTTGCCGATTTCGGCCTATTGGTTAAAAAATGA
GCTGATTTAACAAAAATTTAACGCGAATTTTAACAAAATATTAACGCTTACAATTTAGGTGGCACTTTTC
GGGGAAATGTGCGCGGAACCCCTATTTGTTTATTTTTCTAAATACATTCAAATATGTATCCGCTCATGAG
ACAATAACCCTGATAAATGCTTCAATAATATTGAAAAAGGAAGAGTATGAGTATTCAACATTTCCGTGTC
GCCCTTATTCCCTTTTTTGCGGCATTTTGCCTTCCTGTTTTTGCTCACCCAGAAACGCTGGTGAAAGTAA
AAGATGCTGAAGATCAGTTGGGTGCACGAGTGGGTTACATCGAACTGGATCTCAACAGCGGTAAGATCCT
TGAGAGTTTTCGCCCCGAAGAACGTTTTCCAATGATGAGCACTTTTAAAGTTCTGCTATGTGGCGCGGTA
TTATCCCGTATTGACGCCGGGCAAGAGCAACTCGGTCGCCGCATACACTATTCTCAGAATGACTTGGTTG
AGTACTCACCAGTCACAGAAAAGCATCTTACGGATGGCATGACAGTAAGAGAATTATGCAGTGCTGCCAT
AACCATGAGTGATAACACTGCGGCCAACTTACTTCTGACAACGATCGGAGGACCGAAGGAGCTAACCGCT
TTTTTGCACAACATGGGGGATCATGTAACTCGCCTTGATCGTTGGGAACCGGAGCTGAATGAAGCCATAC
CAAACGACGAGCGTGACACCACGATGCCTGTAGCAATGGCAACAACGTTGCGCAAACTATTAACTGGCGA
ACTACTTACTCTAGCTTCCCGGCAACAATTAATAGACTGGATGGAGGCGGATAAAGTTGCAGGACCACTT
CTGCGCTCGGCCCTTCCGGCTGGCTGGTTTATTGCTGATAAATCTGGAGCCGGTGAGCGTGGGTCTCGCG
GTATCATTGCAGCACTGGGGCCAGATGGTAAGCCCTCCCGTATCGTAGTTATCTACACGACGGGGAGTCA
GGCAACTATGGATGAACGAAATAGACAGATCGCTGAGATAGGTGCCTCACTGATTAAGCATTGGTAACTG
TCAGACCAAGTTTACTCATATATACTTTAGATTGATTTAAAACTTCATTTTTAATTTAAAAGGATCTAGG
TGAAGATCCTTTTTGATAATCTCATGACCAAAATCCCTTAACGTGAGTTTTCGTTCCACTGAGCGTCAGA
CCCCGTAGAAAAGATCAAAGGATCTTCTTGAGATCCTTTTTTTCTGCGCGTAATCTGCTGCTTGCAAACA
AAAAAACCACCGCTACCAGCGGTGGTTTGTTTGCCGGATCAAGAGCTACCAACTCTTTTTCCGAAGGTAA
CTGGCTTCAGCAGAGCGCAGATACCAAATACTGTTCTTCTAGTGTAGCCGTAGTTAGGCCACCACTTCAA
GAACTCTGTAGCACCGCCTACATACCTCGCTCTGCTAATCCTGTTACCAGTGGCTGCTGCCAGTGGCGAT
AAGTCGTGTCTTACCGGGTTGGACTCAAGACGATAGTTACCGGATAAGGCGCAGCGGTCGGGCTGAACGG
GGGGTTCGTGCACACAGCCCAGCTTGGAGCGAACGACCTACACCGAACTGAGATACCTACAGCGTGAGCT
ATGAGAAAGCGCCACGCTTCCCGAAGGGAGAAAGGCGGACAGGTATCCGGTAAGCGGCAGGGTCGGAACA
GGAGAGCGCACGAGGGAGCTTCCAGGGGGAAACGCCTGGTATCTTTATAGTCCTGTCGGGTTTCGCCACC
TCTGACTTGAGCGTCGATTTTTGTGATGCTCGTCAGGGGGGCGGAGCCTATGGAAAAACGCCAGCAACGC
GGCCTTTTTACGGTTCCTGGCCTTTTGCTGGCCTTTTGCTCACATGTTCTTTCCTGCGTTATCCCCTGAT
TCTGTGGATAACCGTATTACCGCCTTTGAGTGAGCTGATACCGCTCGCCGCAGCCGAACGACCGAGCGCA
GCGAGTCAGTGAGCGAGGAAGCGGAAGAGCGCCCAATACGCAAACCGCCTCTCCCCGCGCGTTGGCCGAT
TCATTAATGCAGCTGGCACGACAGGTTTCCCGACTGGAAAGCGGGCAGTGAGCGCAACGCAATTAATGTG
AGTTAGCTCACTCATTAGGCACCCCAGGCTTTACACTTTATGCTTCCGGCTCGTATGTTGTGTGGAATTG
TGAGCGGATAACAATTTCACACAGGAAACAGCTATGACCATGATTACGCCAAGCGCGCAATTAACCCTCA
CTAAAGGGAACAAAAGCTGGAGCTGCAAGC
Features (pLannotate 1.2.2; 31 found; start..end, strand, type, name):
      5..231     +  promoter       RSV promoter: Rous sarcoma virus enhancer/promoter
    232..412     +  LTR            5' LTR (truncated): truncated 5' long terminal repeat (LTR) from HIV-1
    459..584     +  misc_feature   HIV-1 Ψ: packaging signal of human immunodeficiency virus type 1
    568..931     +  CDS            HIV-1 gag (fragment): gag protein from human immunodeficiency virus 1; gag
   1077..1310    +  misc_feature   RRE: The Rev response element (RRE) of HIV-1 allows for Rev-dependent mRNA export from the nucleus to the cytoplasm.
   1687..1713    +  CDS            Rev (fragment): human immunodeficiency virus 1 (HIV-1) Rev protein; rev; enhances nuclear export of unspliced and incompletely spliced viral mRNAs
   1720..1743    +  promoter       SV40 promoter (fragment): SV40 early promoter
   1744..1815    +  promoter       SV40 promoter (fragment): SV40 enhancer and early promoter
   1839..1974    +  rep_origin     SV40 ori: SV40 origin of replication
   2020..2616    +  CDS            PuroR (fragment): puromycin N-acetyltransferase; pac from Streptomyces; confers resistance to puromycin
   2665..2782    +  misc_feature   cPPT/CTS: central polypurine tract and central termination sequence of HIV-1
   2847..2913    +  CDS            small t antigen (fragment): SV40 (simian virus 40) small t antigen
   2920..4098    +  promoter       EF-1α promoter: strong constitutive promoter for human elongation factor EF-1α
   4115..6100    +  CDS            CUX1: CASP_HUMAN - Also known as CUTL1. Experimental evidence at protein level: Swiss-Prot protein existence level 1. May be involved in intra-Golgi retrograde transport. From Homo sapiens (Human).
   6116..6169    +  promoter       U6 promoter (fragment): RNA polymerase III promoter for human U6 snRNA
   6211..6799    +  misc_feature   WPRE: woodchuck hepatitis virus posttranscriptional regulatory element
   6850..6869    +  misc_feature   cPPT/CTS (fragment): central polypurine tract and central termination sequence of HIV-1
   6871..7104    +  LTR            3' LTR (ΔU3): self-inactivating 3' long terminal repeat (LTR) from HIV-1
   7182..7303    +  polyA_signal   SV40 poly(A) signal: SV40 polyadenylation signal
   7343..7478    +  rep_origin     SV40 ori: SV40 origin of replication
   7499..7517    -  promoter       T7 promoter: promoter for bacteriophage T7 RNA polymerase
   7525..7680    +  CDS            lacZα (fragment): LacZα fragment of β-galactosidase; lacZ fragment
   7685..8113    +  rep_origin     f1 ori (sequence partly withheld): f1 bacteriophage origin of replication; arrow indicates direction of (+) strand synthesis
   8166..8270    +  promoter       AmpR promoter: bla
   8271..9131    +  CDS            AmpR: β-lactamase; bla; confers resistance to ampicillin, carbenicillin, and related antibiotics
   9302..9890    +  rep_origin     ori: high-copy-number ColE1/pMB1/pBR322/pUC origin of replication
  10073..10165   +  CDS            lacI (fragment): lac repressor; lacI; The lac repressor binds to the lac operator to inhibit transcription in E. coli. This inhibition can be relieved by adding lactose or isopropyl-β-D-thiogalactopyranoside (IPTG).
  10178..10199   +  protein_bind   CAP binding site: CAP binding activates transcription in the presence of cAMP. E. coli catabolite activator protein
  10214..10244   +  promoter       lac promoter: promoter for the E. coli lac operon
  10252..10268   +  protein_bind   lac operator: The lac repressor binds to the lac operator to inhibit transcription in E. coli. This inhibition can be relieved by adding lactose or isopropyl-β-D-thiogalactopyranoside (IPTG). lac repressor encoded by lacI
  10313..10331   +  promoter       T3 promoter: promoter for bacteriophage T3 RNA polymerase
