[The description below was written by a language model from this plasmid's Addgene catalogue record and pLannotate feature annotations shown in this document.]
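Description:
TFORF1961 is a third-generation-style, self-inactivating lentiviral expression plasmid built on the pLX_TRC317 backbone and carrying a human CUX1 open reading frame. It belongs to a barcoded transcription factor ORF collection. In bacteria it is maintained through a high-copy ColE1/pUC-type origin and selected with ampicillin via the bla gene. An f1 origin and remnants of a lac/lacZα cloning region flanked by T7 and T3 promoters also sit in the backbone. The record warns that the plasmid can recombine, a common issue with LTR-containing vectors.

The viral genome is transcribed from an RSV promoter fused to a truncated HIV-1 5' LTR. It is followed by the Ψ packaging signal with a partial gag sequence, the RRE for Rev-dependent nuclear export, and a cPPT/CTS element that aids nuclear import of the reverse-transcribed genome. An SV40 early promoter drives puromycin N-acetyltransferase for selection of transduced mammalian cells. Downstream, the EF-1α promoter drives the CUX1 coding sequence. The depositor ties this ORF to a specific transcript isoform, and the annotation matches it to the CASP product of the CUX1 locus rather than the full-length homeodomain protein. A WPRE follows to boost transcript stability and expression, and the ΔU3 3' LTR inactivates the LTR promoter after integration.

The unique 24-bp barcode described in the catalogue entry is not annotated in the feature table. It probably lies in the short region between the ORF and the WPRE, where a U6 promoter fragment is detected, but the record does not confirm this. The construct is intended for overexpressing transcription factors, individually or in pooled screens where the barcode identifies the ORF.
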