Addgene plasmid #142899: TFORF1961
Purpose: Lentiviral vector for overexpressing transcription factor ORFs with unique 24-bp barcodes. Barcodes facilitate identification of transcription factors in pooled screens.
Depositing lab: Feng Zhang. Depositing organization: Broad Institute. Publication: A transcription factor atlas of directed differentiation. Joung J, Ma S, Tay T, Geiger-Schuller KR, Kirchgatterer PC, Verdine VK, Guo B, Arias-Garcia MA, Allen WE, Singh A, Kuksenko O, Abudayyeh OO, Gootenberg JS, Fu Z, Macrae RK, Buenrostro JD, Regev A, Zhang F. Cell. 2023 Jan 5;186(1):209-229.e26. doi: 10.1016/j.cell.2022.11.026. PubMed 36608654.
Backbone
  Vector backbone: pLX_TRC317
  Backbone manufacturer: Broad Institute Genetic Perturbation Platform
  Backbone size w/o insert (bp): 8264
  Vector type: Mammalian Expression, Lentiviral
  Selectable markers: Puromycin
Growth in bacteria
  Bacterial resistance: Ampicillin, 100 μg/mL
  Growth temperature: 37°C
  Growth strain: NEB Stable
  Copy number: High Copy
Gene/Insert
  Gene/Insert name: CUX1
  Species: H. sapiens (human)
  Insert size (bp): 2090
  Entrez Gene: CUX1 (a.k.a. CASP, CDP, CDP/Cut, CDP1, COY1, CUTL1, CUX, Clox, Cux/CDP, GDDI, GOLIM6, Nbla10317, p100, p110, p200, p75)
  Promoter: EF1a
  Cloning method: Unknown
  Sequencing primers: 5′ GGGTGGAGACTGAAGTTAGGCCAG; 3′ CACATAGCGTAAAAGGAGCAACATAG
Terms and licenses: Academic/Nonprofit Terms; Industry Terms: Not Available to Industry
Depositor comments: NM_001202544,ENST00000547394 . The transcription factor ORF portion of this plasmid was synthesized by Genewiz. Please test multiple small colonies in case of plasmid recombination. To make this collection available in a timely manner, a portion of this collection was not fully sequenced by Addgene. If an Addgene verified full plasmid sequence is not available, please contact us prior to placing an order to request the full sequence.
How to cite: TFORF1961 was a gift from Feng Zhang (Addgene plasmid # 142899 ; http://n2t.net/addgene:142899 ; RRID:Addgene_142899)
