>Addgene plasmid #142899 | TFORF1961 | depositor partial sequence | sequence record 280835 | Insert
ACCGCCACCATGGCGGCCAATGTGGGATCGATGTTTCAATATTGGAAGCGCTTTGATTTACAGCAGCTGC
AGAGAGAACTCGATGCCACCGCAACGGTATTGGCGAACCGGCAGGATGAAAGTGAGCAGTCCAGAAAGCG
GCTTATCGAACAGAGCCGGGAGTTCAAGAAGAACACTCCAGAGATTGATGCACTGAGTAAAAGAAGCAAG
GAAGCTGAAGCAGCTTTCTTGAATGTCTACAAAAGATTGATTGACGTCCCAGATCCCGTACCAGCTTTGG
ATCTCGGACAGCAACTCCAGCTCAAAGTGCAGCGCCTGCACGATATTGAAACAGAGAACCAGAAACTTAG
GGAAACTCTGGAAGAATACAACAAGGAATTTGCTGAAGTGAAAAATCAAGAGGTTACGATAAAAGCACTT
AAAGAGAAAATCCGAGAATATGAACAGACACTGAAGAACCAAGCCGAAACCATAGCTCTTGAGAAGGAAC
AGAAGTTACAGAATGACTTTGCAGAAAAGGAGAGAAAGCTGCAGGAGACACAGATGTCCACCACCTCAAA
GCTGGAGGAAGCTGAGCATAAGGTTCAGAGCCTACAAACAGCCCTGGAAAAAACTCGAACAGAATTATTT
GACCTGAAAACCAAATACGATGAAGAAACTACTGCAAAGGCCGACGAGATTGAAATGATCATGACGGACC
TTGAAAGGGCAAACCAGAGGGCAGAGGTGGCTCAGAGAGAGGCGGAGACCTTAAGGGAACAGCTCTCATC
GGCCAATCACTCCCTCCAGCTGGCCTCACAGATCCAGAAGGCACCAGACGTGGAGCAGGCCATAGAGGTG
CTGACCCGCTCCAGCCTAGAAGTTGAGTTGGCCGCCAAGGAGCGGGAGATCGCACAGCTGGTGGAGGACG
TGCAGAGACTCCAGGCCAGCCTCACCAAGCTGCGGGAGAATTCGGCCAGCCAGATCTCACAGCTTGAGCA
GCAGCTGAGCGCCAAAAACAGCACACTCAAACAACTGGAAGAAAAACTCAAAGGCCAGGCTGACTATGAA
GAGGTGAAGAAAGAGCTGAACATTCTGAAGTCCATGGAGTTTGCACCGTCCGAGGGCGCTGGGACACAGG
ATGCGGCCAAGCCCCTGGAGGTGCTGTTGCTGGAGAAGAACCGCTCGCTGCAGTCCGAGAACGCCGCGCT
GCGCATCTCCAACAGCGACCTGAGCGGACGCTGTGCGGAGCTGCAAGTCCGTATCACTGAGGCTGTGGCC
ACAGCCACTGAGCAGAGAGAGCTGATCGCCCGCCTGGAGCAGGACCTGAGCATCATTCAGTCCATCCAGC
GGCCCGATGCCGAGGGTGCCGCTGAGCACCGCCTGGAGAAGATCCCAGAGCCCATCAAAGAGGCCACTGC
CCTATTCTACGGACCTGCAGCACCAGCCAGCGGTGCCCTCCCAGAGGGCCAGGTGGATTCACTGCTTTCC
ATCATCTCCAGCCAGAGGGAGCGCTTCCGTGCCCGGAACCAGGAGCTTGAGGCCGAGAACCGCCTGGCCC
AGCACACCCTCCAGGCCCTGCAGAGTGAGCTGGACAGCCTGCGCGCCGACAACATCAAGCTCTTTGAGAA
GATCAAGTTCCTGCAGAGCTACCCTGGCCGGGGCAGCGGCAGTGATGACACGGAGCTGCGGTACTCGTCC
CAGTACGAGGAGCGCCTGGACCCCTTCTCCTCCTTCAGCAAGCGGGAGCGGCAGAGGAAGTACCTGAGCT
TGAGTCCCTGGGACAAGGCCACCCTCAGCATGGGGCGTCTGGTTCTCTCCAACAAGATGGCGCGCACCAT
CGGCTTCTTCTACACACTGTTCCTGCACTGCCTGGTCTTCCTGGTGCTCTACAAGCTGGCATGGAGCGAG
AGCATGGAGAGGGACTGTGCCACCTTCTGCGCCAAGAAGTTCGCTGACCACCTGCACAAGTTCCACGAGA
ATGACAACGGGGCTGCGGCTGGTGACTTGTGGCAGTAGTAATGAACTAGTCCGTAACTTGAAAGTATTTC
GATTTCTTGGCTTTATATATCTTGTGGAAAGGACGAAGAAAGCGGTCTGCTGTGTTCGTC
