>Addgene plasmid #142899 | TFORF1961 | depositor partial sequence | sequence record 280836 | Barcode
AGAAAGCGGTCTGCTGTGTTCGTC
